Addgene plasmid #249426: pcDNA 3.3 N-MYC ALDOC
Purpose: Used for transfection of cells for expression of N-MYC ALDOC
Depositing lab: Sheng-cai Lin. Depositing organization: Xiamen University. Publication: Oligodendrocyte precursor cell-specific blocking of low-glucose-induced activation of AMPK ensures myelination and remyelination. Sun Y, Zhang WW, Men L, Wu J, Yao L, Huang X, Wu Y, Zhang C, Chen Y, Carling D, Zhang CS, Lin SC. Nat Metab. 2025 Oct 22. doi: 10.1038/s42255-025-01386-8. PubMed 41125938.
Backbone
  Vector backbone: pcDNA 3.3
  Vector type: Mammalian Expression
Growth in bacteria
  Bacterial resistance: Ampicillin, 100 μg/mL
  Growth temperature: 37°C
  Growth strain: DH5alpha
  Copy number: High Copy
Gene/Insert
  Gene/Insert name: ALDOC
  Species: H. sapiens (human)
  Entrez Gene: ALDOC (a.k.a. ALDC)
  Tag / fusion protein: MYC (N terminal on insert)
  Cloning method: Ligation Independent Cloning
Terms and licenses: Academic/Nonprofit Terms; Industry Terms: Not Available to Industry
How to cite: pcDNA 3.3 N-MYC ALDOC was a gift from Sheng-cai Lin (Addgene plasmid # 249426 ; http://n2t.net/addgene:249426 ; RRID:Addgene_249426)
