[The description below was written by a language model from this plasmid's Addgene catalogue record and pLannotate feature annotations shown in this document.]
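Description:
pcDNA 3.3 N-MYC ALDOC is a mammalian expression plasmid of about 6.6 kb, built on the pcDNA 3.3 backbone for transfecting cultured cells to express human aldolase C (ALDOC, also called ALDC), the fructose-bisphosphate aldolase isoform, with an N-terminal MYC epitope tag. In bacteria it is maintained through a high-copy ColE1/pUC-type origin and selected with ampicillin via the β-lactamase gene and its own promoter. An f1 phage origin is also present, along with residual backbone pieces such as a lac promoter/operator region with a CAP binding site, a short lacI fragment and a bom fragment, which play no role in expression of the insert.

The expression cassette consists of the human cytomegalovirus immediate early enhancer and promoter, which drive strong constitutive transcription in most mammalian cell lines, followed by the ALDOC coding sequence and the herpes simplex virus thymidine kinase polyadenylation signal. The MYC tag is recorded in the catalogue entry but was not annotated separately in the feature table. It presumably lies in the interval between the promoter and the annotated ALDOC open reading frame, and it allows detection or immunoprecipitation of the protein with anti-MYC antibodies. A second cassette places the neomycin phosphotransferase gene under the SV40 enhancer/early promoter with an SV40 polyadenylation signal, which would permit G418 selection of stably transfected cells. The adjacent ble fragment and the small bGH poly(A) fragment appear to be non-functional remnants. The insert was introduced by ligation-independent cloning. The associated publication concerns AMPK activation by low glucose in oligodendrocyte precursor cells, although the record does not state the specific experiments in which this plasmid was used.
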