Features (pLannotate 1.2.2; 18 found; start..end, strand, type, name):
    171..1031    -  CDS            AmpR: β-lactamase; bla; confers resistance to ampicillin, carbenicillin, and related antibiotics
   1032..1136    -  promoter       AmpR promoter: bla
   1195..1247    -  misc_feature   bom (fragment): basis of mobility region from pBR322
   1402..1781    +  enhancer       CMV enhancer: human cytomegalovirus immediate early enhancer
   1782..1985    +  promoter       CMV promoter: human cytomegalovirus (CMV) immediate early promoter
   2151..3242    +  CDS            ALDOC: ALDOC_HUMAN - Also known as ALDC. Experimental evidence at protein level: Swiss-Prot protein existence level 1. From Homo sapiens (Human).
   3354..3402    +  polyA_signal   HSV TK poly(A) signal: herpes simplex virus thymidine kinase polyadenylation signal (Cole and Stacy, 1985)
   3493..3509    -  polyA_signal   bGH poly(A) signal (fragment): bovine growth hormone polyadenylation signal
   3604..4032    +  rep_origin     f1 ori (sequence partly withheld): f1 bacteriophage origin of replication; arrow indicates direction of (+) strand synthesis
   4046..4375    +  promoter       SV40 promoter: SV40 enhancer and early promoter
   4442..5233    +  CDS            neo: KKA2_KLEPN - Also known as kan, nptII. Experimental evidence at protein level: Swiss-Prot protein existence level 1. Resistance to kanamycin, neomycin, paromomycin, ribostamycin, butirosin and gentamicin B. From Klebsiella pneumoniae.
   5259..5417    +  CDS            ble (fragment): BLE_KLEPN - Experimental evidence at protein level: Swiss-Prot protein existence level 1. Binding protein with a strong affinity to the bleomycin family of antibiotics. Binds to CL990; an antimitotic-antibiotic compound. From Klebsiella pneumoniae.
   5412..5533    +  polyA_signal   SV40 poly(A) signal: SV40 polyadenylation signal
   5606..5622    -  protein_bind   lac operator: The lac repressor binds to the lac operator to inhibit transcription in E. coli. This inhibition can be relieved by adding lactose or isopropyl-β-D-thiogalactopyranoside (IPTG). lac repressor encoded by lacI
   5630..5660    -  promoter       lac promoter: promoter for the E. coli lac operon
   5675..5696    -  protein_bind   CAP binding site: CAP binding activates transcription in the presence of cAMP. E. coli catabolite activator protein
   5709..5801    -  CDS            lacI (fragment): lac repressor; lacI; The lac repressor binds to the lac operator to inhibit transcription in E. coli. This inhibition can be relieved by adding lactose or isopropyl-β-D-thiogalactopyranoside (IPTG).
   5984..6572    -  rep_origin     ori: high-copy-number ColE1/pMB1/pBR322/pUC origin of replication
>Addgene plasmid #249426 | pcDNA 3.3 N-MYC ALDOC | addgene full sequence | sequence record 498478 | Addgene NGS Result
GAAGATCCTTTGATCTTTTCTACGGGGTCTGACGCTCAGTGGAACGAAAACTCACGTTAAGGGATTTTGG
TCATGAGATTATCAAAAAGGATCTTCACCTAGATCCTTTTAAATTAAAAATGAAGTTTTAAATCAATCTA
AAGTATATATGAGTAAACTTGGTCTGACAGTTACCAATGCTTAATCAGTGAGGCACCTATCTCAGCGATC
TGTCTATTTCGTTCATCCATAGTTGCCTGACTCCCCGTCGTGTAGATAACTACGATACGGGAGGGCTTAC
CATCTGGCCCCAGTGCTGCAATGATACCGCGAGACCCACGCTCACCGGCTCCAGATTTATCAGCAATAAA
CCAGCCAGCCGGAAGGGCCGAGCGCAGAAGTGGTCCTGCAACTTTATCCGCCTCCATCCAGTCTATTAAT
TGTTGCCGGGAAGCTAGAGTAAGTAGTTCGCCAGTTAATAGTTTGCGCAACGTTGTTGCCATTGCTACAG
GCATCGTGGTGTCACGCTCGTCGTTTGGTATGGCTTCATTCAGCTCCGGTTCCCAACGATCAAGGCGAGT
TACATGATCCCCCATGTTGTGCAAAAAAGCGGTTAGCTCCTTCGGTCCTCCGATCGTTGTCAGAAGTAAG
TTGGCCGCAGTGTTATCACTCATGGTTATGGCAGCACTGCATAATTCTCTTACTGTCATGCCATCCGTAA
GATGCTTTTCTGTGACTGGTGAGTACTCAACCAAGTCATTCTGAGAATAGTGTATGCGGCGACCGAGTTG
CTCTTGCCCGGCGTCAATACGGGATAATACCGCGCCACATAGCAGAACTTTAAAAGTGCTCATCATTGGA
AAACGTTCTTCGGGGCGAAAACTCTCAAGGATCTTACCGCTGTTGAGATCCAGTTCGATGTAACCCACTC
GTGCACCCAACTGATCTTCAGCATCTTTTACTTTCACCAGCGTTTCTGGGTGAGCAAAAACAGGAAGGCA
AAATGCCGCAAAAAAGGGAATAAGGGCGACACGGAAATGTTGAATACTCATACTCTTCCTTTTTCAATAT
TATTGAAGCATTTATCAGGGTTATTGTCTCATGAGCGGATACATATTTGAATGTATTTAGAAAAATAAAC
AAATAGGGGTTCCGCGCACATTTCCCCGAAAAGTGCCACCTGACGTCGACGGATCGGGAGATCTCCCGAT
CCCCTATGGTGCACTCTCAGTACAATCTGCTCTGATGCCGCATAGTTAAGCCAGTATCTGCTCCCTGCTT
GTGTGTTGGAGGTCGCTGAGTAGTGCGCGAGCAAAATTTAAGCTACAACAAGGCAAGGCTTGACCGACAA
TTGCATGAAGAATCTGCTTAGGGTTAGGCGTTTTGCGCTGCTTCGCGATGTACGGGCCAGATATACGCGT
TGACATTGATTATTGACTAGTTATTAATAGTAATCAATTACGGGGTCATTAGTTCATAGCCCATATATGG
AGTTCCGCGTTACATAACTTACGGTAAATGGCCCGCCTGGCTGACCGCCCAACGACCCCCGCCCATTGAC
GTCAATAATGACGTATGTTCCCATAGTAACGCCAATAGGGACTTTCCATTGACGTCAATGGGTGGAGTAT
TTACGGTAAACTGCCCACTTGGCAGTACATCAAGTGTATCATATGCCAAGTACGCCCCCTATTGACGTCA
ATGACGGTAAATGGCCCGCCTGGCATTATGCCCAGTACATGACCTTATGGGACTTTCCTACTTGGCAGTA
CATCTACGTATTAGTCATCGCTATTACCATGGTGATGCGGTTTTGGCAGTACATCAATGGGCGTGGATAG
CGGTTTGACTCACGGGGATTTCCAAGTCTCCACCCCATTGACGTCAATGGGAGTTTGTTTTGGCACCAAA
ATCAACGGGACTTTCCAAAATGTCGTAACAACTCCGCCCCATTGACGCAAATGGGCGGTAGGCGTGTACG
GTGGGAGGTCTATATAAGCAGAGCTCGTTTAGTGAACCGTCAGATCGCCTGGAGACGCCATCCACGCTGT
TTTGACCTCCATAGAAGACACCGGGACCGATCCAGCCTCCGGACTGAGCTCCTTAAGGTTAACGCCACCA
TGGAACAAAAACTCATCTCAGAAGAGGATCTGTCTAGAGAATTCGGATCCATGCCTCACTCGTACCCAGC
CCTTTCTGCTGAGCAGAAGAAGGAGTTGTCTGACATTGCCCTGCGGATTGTAGCCCCGGGCAAAGGCATT
CTGGCTGCGGATGAGTCTGTAGGCAGCATGGCCAAGCGGCTGAGCCAAATTGGGGTGGAAAACACAGAGG
AGAACCGCCGGCTGTACCGCCAGGTCCTGTTCAGTGCTGATGACCGTGTGAAAAAGTGCATTGGAGGCGT
CATTTTCTTCCATGAGACCCTCTACCAGAAAGATGATAATGGTGTTCCCTTCGTCCGAACCATCCAGGAT
AAGGGCATCGTCGTGGGCATCAAGGTTGACAAGGGTGTGGTGCCTCTAGCTGGGACTGATGGAGAAACCA
CCACTCAAGGGCTGGATGGGCTCTCAGAACGCTGTGCCCAATACAAGAAGGATGGTGCTGACTTTGCCAA
GTGGCGCTGTGTGCTGAAAATCAGTGAGCGTACACCCTCTGCACTTGCCATTCTGGAGAACGCCAACGTG
CTGGCCCGTTATGCCAGTATCTGCCAGCAGAATGGCATTGTGCCTATTGTGGAACCTGAAATATTGCCTG
ATGGAGACCACGACCTCAAACGTTGTCAGTATGTTACAGAGAAGGTCTTGGCTGCTGTGTACAAGGCCCT
GAGTGACCATCATGTATACCTGGAGGGGACCCTGCTCAAGCCCAACATGGTGACCCCGGGCCATGCCTGT
CCCATCAAGTATACCCCAGAGGAGATTGCCATGGCAACTGTCACTGCCCTGCGTCGCACTGTGCCCCCAG
CTGTCCCAGGAGTGACCTTCCTGTCTGGGGGTCAGAGCGAAGAAGAGGCATCATTCAACCTCAATGCCAT
CAACCGCTGCCCCCTTCCCCGACCCTGGGCGCTTACCTTCTCCTATGGGCGTGCCCTGCAAGCCTCTGCA
CTCAATGCCTGGCGAGGGCAACGGGACAATGCTGGGGCTGCCACTGAGGAGTTCATCAAGCGGGCTGAGG
TGAATGGGCTTGCAGCCCAGGGCAAGTATGAAGGCAGTGGAGAAGATGGTGGAGCAGCAGCACAGTCACT
CTACATTGCCAACCATGCCTACTGACTCGAGCCATGGAAGCTTGATATCTAACTGACTGAACCGGTGGTA
CCAAACGGGGGAGGCTAACTGAAACACGGAAGGAGACAATACCGGAAGGAACCCGCGCTATGACGGCAAT
AAAAAGACAGAATAAAACGCACGGGTGTTGGGTCGTTTGTTCATAAACGCGGGGTTCGGTCCCAGGGCTG
GCACTCTGTCGATACCCCACCGAGACCCCATTGGGGCCAATACGCCCGCGTTTCTTCCTTTTCCCCACCC
CACCCCCCAAGTTCGGGTGAAGGCCCAGGGCTCGCAGCCAACGTCGGGGCGGCAGGCCCTGCCATAGCAG
ATCTGCGCAGCTGGGGCTCTAGGGGGTATCCCC
[124 nt withheld, positions 3604-3727]
C
[91 nt withheld, positions 3729-3819]
A
[49 nt withheld, positions 3821-3869]
CCTTTGACGTTGGAGTCCACGTTCTTT
[37 nt withheld, positions 3897-3933]
ACCCTATCTCGGTCTATTCTTTTGATTTATAAGGGATTTTGCCGATTTCGGCCTATTGGTTAAAAAATGA
GCTGATTTAACAAAAATTTAACGCGAATTAATTCTGTGGAATGTGTGTCAGTTAGGGTGTGGAAAGTCCC
CAGGCTCCCCAGCAGGCAGAAGTATGCAAAGCATGCATCTCAATTAGTCAGCAACCAGGTGTGGAAAGTC
CCCAGGCTCCCCAGCAGGCAGAAGTATGCAAAGCATGCATCTCAATTAGTCAGCAACCATAGTCCCGCCC
CTAACTCCGCCCATCCCGCCCCTAACTCCGCCCAGTTCCGCCCATTCTCCGCCCCATGGCTGACTAATTT
TTTTTATTTATGCAGAGGCCGAGGCCGCCTCTGCCTCTGAGCTATTCCAGAAGTAGTGAGGAGGCTTTTT
TGGAGGCCTAGGCTTTTGCAAAAAGCTCCCGGGAGCTTGTATATCCATTTTCGGATCTGATCAAGAGACA
GGATGAGGATCGTTTCGCATGATTGAACAAGATGGATTGCACGCAGGTTCTCCGGCCGCTTGGGTGGAGA
GGCTATTCGGCTATGACTGGGCACAACAGACAATCGGCTGCTCTGATGCCGCCGTGTTCCGGCTGTCAGC
GCAGGGGCGCCCGGTTCTTTTTGTCAAGACCGACCTGTCCGGTGCCCTGAATGAACTGCAGGACGAGGCA
GCGCGGCTATCGTGGCTGGCCACGACGGGCGTTCCTTGCGCAGCTGTGCTCGACGTTGTCACTGAAGCGG
GAAGGGACTGGCTGCTATTGGGCGAAGTGCCGGGGCAGGATCTCCTGTCATCTCACCTTGCTCCTGCCGA
GAAAGTATCCATCATGGCTGATGCAATGCGGCGGCTGCATACGCTTGATCCGGCTACCTGCCCATTCGAC
CACCAAGCGAAACATCGCATCGAGCGAGCACGTACTCGGATGGAAGCCGGTCTTGTCGATCAGGATGATC
TGGACGAAGAGCATCAGGGGCTCGCGCCAGCCGAACTGTTCGCCAGGCTCAAGGCGCGCATGCCCGACGG
CGAGGATCTCGTCGTGACCCATGGCGATGCCTGCTTGCCGAATATCATGGTGGAAAATGGCCGCTTTTCT
GGATTCATCGACTGTGGCCGGCTGGGTGTGGCGGACCGCTATCAGGACATAGCGTTGGCTACCCGTGATA
TTGCTGAAGAGCTTGGCGGCGAATGGGCTGACCGCTTCCTCGTGCTTTACGGTATCGCCGCTCCCGATTC
GCAGCGCATCGCCTTCTATCGCCTTCTTGACGAGTTCTTCTGAGCGGGACTCTGGGGTTCGCGAAATGAC
CGACCAAGCGACGCCCAACCTGCCATCACGAGATTTCGATTCCACCGCCGCCTTCTATGAAAGGTTGGGC
TTCGGAATCGTTTTCCGGGACGCCGGCTGGATGATCCTCCAGCGCGGGGATCTCATGCTGGAGTTCTTCG
CCCACCCCAACTTGTTTATTGCAGCTTATAATGGTTACAAATAAAGCAATAGCATCACAAATTTCACAAA
TAAAGCATTTTTTTCACTGCATTCTAGTTGTGGTTTGTCCAAACTCATCAATGTATCTTATCATGTCTGT
ATACCGTCGACCTCTAGCTAGAGCTTGGCGTAATCATGGTCATAGCTGTTTCCTGTGTGAAATTGTTATC
CGCTCACAATTCCACACAACATACGAGCCGGAAGCATAAAGTGTAAAGCCTGGGGTGCCTAATGAGTGAG
CTAACTCACATTAATTGCGTTGCGCTCACTGCCCGCTTTCCAGTCGGGAAACCTGTCGTGCCAGCTGCAT
TAATGAATCGGCCAACGCGCGGGGAGAGGCGGTTTGCGTATTGGGCGCTCTTCCGCTTCCTCGCTCACTG
ACTCGCTGCGCTCGGTCGTTCGGCTGCGGCGAGCGGTATCAGCTCACTCAAAGGCGGTAATACGGTTATC
CACAGAATCAGGGGATAACGCAGGAAAGAACATGTGAGCAAAAGGCCAGCAAAAGGCCAGGAACCGTAAA
AAGGCCGCGTTGCTGGCGTTTTTCCATAGGCTCCGCCCCCCTGACGAGCATCACAAAAATCGACGCTCAA
GTCAGAGGTGGCGAAACCCGACAGGACTATAAAGATACCAGGCGTTTCCCCCTGGAAGCTCCCTCGTGCG
CTCTCCTGTTCCGACCCTGCCGCTTACCGGATACCTGTCCGCCTTTCTCCCTTCGGGAAGCGTGGCGCTT
TCTCATAGCTCACGCTGTAGGTATCTCAGTTCGGTGTAGGTCGTTCGCTCCAAGCTGGGCTGTGTGCACG
AACCCCCCGTTCAGCCCGACCGCTGCGCCTTATCCGGTAACTATCGTCTTGAGTCCAACCCGGTAAGACA
CGACTTATCGCCACTGGCAGCAGCCACTGGTAACAGGATTAGCAGAGCGAGGTATGTAGGCGGTGCTACA
GAGTTCTTGAAGTGGTGGCCTAACTACGGCTACACTAGAAGAACAGTATTTGGTATCTGCGCTCTGCTGA
AGCCAGTTACCTTCGGAAAAAGAGTTGGTAGCTCTTGATCCGGCAAACAAACCACCGCTGGTAGCGGTGG
TTTTTTTGTTTGCAAGCAGCAGATTACGCGCAGAAAAAAAGGATCTCAA
