>Addgene plasmid #249426 | pcDNA 3.3 N-MYC ALDOC | depositor partial sequence | sequence record 492381 | insert
ATGCCTCACTCGTACCCAGCCCTTTCTGCTGAGCAGAAGAAGGAGTTGTCTGACATTGCCCTGCGGATTG
TAGCCCCGGGCAAAGGCATTCTGGCTGCGGATGAGTCTGTAGGCAGCATGGCCAAGCGGCTGAGCCAAAT
TGGGGTGGAAAACACAGAGGAGAACCGCCGGCTGTACCGCCAGGTCCTGTTCAGTGCTGATGACCGTGTG
AAAAAGTGCATTGGAGGCGTCATTTTCTTCCATGAGACCCTCTACCAGAAAGATGATAATGGTGTTCCCT
TCGTCCGAACCATCCAGGATAAGGGCATCGTCGTGGGCATCAAGGTTGACAAGGGTGTGGTGCCTCTAGC
TGGGACTGATGGAGAAACCACCACTCAAGGGCTGGATGGGCTCTCAGAACGCTGTGCCCAATACAAGAAG
GATGGTGCTGACTTTGCCAAGTGGCGCTGTGTGCTGAAAATCAGTGAGCGTACACCCTCTGCACTTGCCA
TTCTGGAGAACGCCAACGTGCTGGCCCGTTATGCCAGTATCTGCCAGCAGAATGGCATTGTGCCTATTGT
GGAACCTGAAATATTGCCTGATGGAGACCACGACCTCAAACGTTGTCAGTATGTTACAGAGAAGGTCTTG
GCTGCTGTGTACAAGGCCCTGAGTGACCATCATGTATACCTGGAGGGGACCCTGCTCAAGCCCAACATGG
TGACCCCGGGCCATGCCTGTCCCATCAAGTATACCCCAGAGGAGATTGCCATGGCAACTGTCACTGCCCT
GCGTCGCACTGTGCCCCCAGCTGTCCCAGGAGTGACCTTCCTGTCTGGGGGTCAGAGCGAAGAAGAGGCA
TCATTCAACCTCAATGCCATCAACCGCTGCCCCCTTCCCCGACCCTGGGCGCTTACCTTCTCCTATGGGC
GTGCCCTGCAAGCCTCTGCACTCAATGCCTGGCGAGGGCAACGGGACAATGCTGGGGCTGCCACTGAGGA
GTTCATCAAGCGGGCTGAGGTGAATGGGCTTGCAGCCCAGGGCAAGTATGAAGGCAGTGGAGAAGATGGT
GGAGCAGCAGCACAGTCACTCTACATTGCCAACCATGCCTACTGA
